Addgene plasmid #45624: pCRII-Topo Cav1 in situ probe
Depositing lab: Jeffrey Macklis. Depositing organization: Harvard University. Publication: Novel subtype-specific genes identify distinct subpopulations of callosal projection neurons. Molyneaux BJ, Arlotta P, Fame RM, MacDonald JL, MacQuarrie KL, Macklis JD. J Neurosci. 2009 Sep 30;29(39):12343-54. doi: 10.1523/JNEUROSCI.6108-08.2009. PubMed 19793993.
Backbone
  Vector backbone: pCRII-Topo
  Backbone manufacturer: Invitrogen
  Backbone size w/o insert (bp): 4000
  Total vector size (bp): 4600
  Vector type: in situ
Growth in bacteria
  Bacterial resistance: Ampicillin, 100 μg/mL
  Growth temperature: 37°C
  Growth strain: DH5alpha
  Copy number: Unknown
Gene/Insert
  Gene/Insert name: Cav1 in situ probe (alt names: Cav1; caveolin 1; caveolae protein)
  Species: M. musculus (mouse)
  Insert size (bp): 653
  Mutation: fragment contains bp# 1472-2124 of AB029929.1
  GenBank ID: NM_007616
  Entrez Gene: Cav1 (a.k.a. Cav, Cav-1)
  Cloning method: TOPO Cloning
  Sequencing primers: 5′ M13 Rev, Sp6; 3′ T7, M13 Forward
Terms and licenses: Academic/Nonprofit Terms; Industry Terms: Not Available to Industry
Depositor comments: The Cav1 fragment was amplified by RT-PCR using the following primer pair: ACCTCTCTGGACTGGCAGAA AGTGTCGGCAAGACTGAAGG For in vitro transcription, use the NotI restriction digest and Sp6 promoter for sense probe generation and the Spe1 restriction digest and T7 promoter for antisense probe generation. Please note that Addgene's sequencing results match bp# 1472-2124 of AB029929.1, but found single nucleotide mismatches at bp# 1501 & 1574. The plasmid functions as described in the associated publication.
How to cite: pCRII-Topo Cav1 in situ probe was a gift from Jeffrey Macklis (Addgene plasmid # 45624 ; http://n2t.net/addgene:45624 ; RRID:Addgene_45624)
