[The description below was written by a language model from this plasmid's Addgene catalogue record.]
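Description:
pCRII-Topo Cav1 in situ probe is a bacterial template plasmid for making riboprobes against mouse caveolin 1 (Cav1). It is built on the commercial pCRII-Topo backbone, a roughly 4 kb TOPO cloning vector, giving a total size of about 4.6 kb. It is propagated in standard E. coli cloning strains under ampicillin selection. The record lists copy number as unknown, and no feature table is provided, so the origin of replication and any further backbone markers are not documented here.

The insert is a 653 bp fragment of the mouse Cav1 transcript, amplified by RT-PCR and inserted by TOPO cloning. It corresponds to a defined stretch of a reference Cav1 cDNA entry. Repository sequencing confirmed this match but found two single-nucleotide mismatches; the depositor states that the plasmid performs as described in the associated publication. The fragment is not meant to be expressed as protein. Instead, it sits between opposing Sp6 and T7 phage RNA polymerase promoters, so either strand can be transcribed in vitro after the plasmid is linearised on the far side of the insert. According to the depositor, cutting with NotI and transcribing from Sp6 gives the sense (control) probe, while cutting with SpeI and transcribing from T7 gives the antisense probe that hybridises to endogenous Cav1 mRNA. M13 forward and reverse primer sites, along with the Sp6 and T7 sites, allow the insert to be sequenced.

The plasmid was made for in situ hybridisation in a study of genes that distinguish subpopulations of callosal projection neurons, and it is suited to mapping Cav1 mRNA in mouse tissue.
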