>Addgene plasmid #45624 | pCRII-Topo Cav1 in situ probe | addgene partial sequence | sequence record 64760 | M13pUC-rev 5'-AGCGGATAACAATTTCACACAGG-3'
AGCTATTTAGGTGACACTATAGAATACTCAAGCTATGCATCAAGCTTGGTACCGAGCTCGGATCCACTAG
TAACGGCCGCCAGTGTGCTGGAATTCGCCCTTACCTCTCTGGACTGGCAGAAGTAGAAGCCGGCTTTCCC
TGCCACTCAGCAACTGAATGAGGCCAGCGTGTCTATTCAGTTTCACTCATTTTCAAGAATAATCGCAGGT
TCCTGACTCTAAGCCAGCCCCTCACCAGGATCAAGGTTTAGTGACTGACTGGGATGATTTAGGAGCTCAA
CATTGTACTTCCTTTTCAGCTGATGAGTGAACCTCCAGGGAGGGGTGTCAAAAAGGAGGCTGCTAAACCG
AGACTGCCAAGCCTGTTGTAAACATGACCCCTTTTATGCAAAGCCCTTGCAATAGTCTGCAATGCTGTGA
AGCTCGACCTTTCCCCCTGCAAGGAACCTTTGACCTAATCCAACCATCATTTTGTTCAGAAAGGTGGGGG
AAGGGTGGTAACAAAAGCTTGAGGTAATGTTCTTGCTGTAATAAATTCAAGTTTTTCTGAACCCAAACTG
AGGAATTTCACCTGTGTACCTGAGTCTCCAGAAAGCTGCCTGCCTGGGACACCCAAAAGCCTTTTACTTC
CCAGCTCACATTACAGCTCTGCCCTTGGGGATATTTTTAAAATTCCAGATAGGCTTTCATTTTCACTTTC
ATACATGTATTGGAACCCTGCTTGACTTGTTTTCTCCTTCAGTCTTGCCGACACTAAGGGCGAATTCTGC
AGATATCCATCACACTGGCGGCCGCTCGAGCATGCATCTAGAGGGCCCAATTCGCCCTATAGTGAGTCGT
ATTACAATTCACTGGCCGTCGTTTTACAACGTCGTGACTGGGAAAACCCTGGCGTTACCCA
